>Addgene plasmid #194601 | pcDNA216-CoV2-RBD-delta variant | addgene full sequence | sequence record 381523 | Addgene NGS Result
GACGGATCGGGAGATCTCCCGATCCCCTATGGTGCACTCTCAGTACAATCTGCTCTGATGCCGCATAGTT
AAGCCAGTATCTGCTCCCTGCTTGTGTGTTGGAGGTCGCTGAGTAGTGCGCGAGCAAAATTTAAGCTACA
ACAAGGCAAGGCTTGACCGACAATTGCATGAAGAATCTGCTTAGGGTTAGGCGTTTTGCGCTGCTTCGCG
ATGTACGGGCCAGATATACGCGTTGACATTGATTATTGACTAGTTATTAATAGTAATCAATTACGGGGTC
ATTAGTTCATAGCCCATATATGGAGTTCCGCGTTACATAACTTACGGTAAATGGCCCGCCTGGCTGACCG
CCCAACGACCCCCGCCCATTGACGTCAATAATGACGTATGTTCCCATAGTAACGCCAATAGGGACTTTCC
ATTGACGTCAATGGGTGGAGTATTTACGGTAAACTGCCCACTTGGCAGTACATCAAGTGTATCATATGCC
AAGTACGCCCCCTATTGACGTCAATGACGGTAAATGGCCCGCCTGGCATTATGCCCAGTACATGACCTTA
TGGGACTTTCCTACTTGGCAGTACATCTACGTATTAGTCATCGCTATTACCATGGTGATGCGGTTTTGGC
AGTACATCAATGGGCGTGGATAGCGGTTTGACTCACGGGGATTTCCAAGTCTCCACCCCATTGACGTCAA
TGGGAGTTTGTTTTGGCACCAAAATCAACGGGACTTTCCAAAATGTCGTAACAACTCCGCCCCATTGACG
CAAATGGGCGGTAGGCGTGTACGGTGGGAGGTCTATATAAGCAGAGCTCTCTGGCTAACTAGAGAACCCA
CTGCTTACTGGCTTATCGAAATTAATACGACTCACTATAGGGAGACCCAAGCTGGCTAGCATGTTCGTGT
TTCTGGTGCTGCTGCCTCTGGTGTCCAGCCGG
[654 nt withheld, positions 943-1596]
TGCGTGAACTTCGGACTGCCGGAAACCGGCGGCCATCATCACCATCACCATTGAGCGGCCGCCACTGTGC
TGGATATCTGCAGAATTCCACCACACTGGACTAGTGGATCCGAGCTCGGTACCAAGCTTAAGTTTAAACC
GCTGATCAGCCTCGACTGTGCCTTCTAGTTGCCAGCCATCTGTTGTTTGCCCCTCCCCCGTGCCTTCCTT
GACCCTGGAAGGTGCCACTCCCACTGTCCTTTCCTAATAAAATGAGGAAATTGCATCGCATTGTCTGAGT
AGGTGTCATTCTATTCTGGGGGGTGGGGTGGGGCAGGACAGCAAGGGGGAGGATTGGGAAGACAATAGCA
GGCATGCTGGGGATGCGGTGGGCTCTATGGCTTCTGAGGCGGAAAGAACCAGCTGGGGCTCTAGGGGGTA
TCCCC
[124 nt withheld, positions 2022-2145]
C
[91 nt withheld, positions 2147-2237]
A
[49 nt withheld, positions 2239-2287]
CCTTTGACGTTGGAGTCCACGTTCTTT
[37 nt withheld, positions 2315-2351]
ACCCTATCTCGGTCTATTCTTTTGATTTATAAGGGATTTTGCCGATTTCGGCCTATTGGTTAAAAAATGA
GCTGATTTAACAAAAATTTAACGCGAATTAATTCTGTGGAATGTGTGTCAGTTAGGGTGTGGAAAGTCCC
CAGGCTCCCCAGCAGGCAGAAGTATGCAAAGCATGCATCTCAATTAGTCAGCAACCAGGTGTGGAAAGTC
CCCAGGCTCCCCAGCAGGCAGAAGTATGCAAAGCATGCATCTCAATTAGTCAGCAACCATAGTCCCGCCC
CTAACTCCGCCCATCCCGCCCCTAACTCCGCCCAGTTCCGCCCATTCTCCGCCCCATGGCTGACTAATTT
TTTTTATTTATGCAGAGGCCGAGGCCGCCTCTGCCTCTGAGCTATTCCAGAAGTAGTGAGGAGGCTTTTT
TGGAGGCCTAGGCTTTTGCAAAAAGCTCCCGGGAGCTTGTATATCCATTTTCGGATCTGATCAAGAGACA
GGATGAGGATCGTTTCGCATGATTGAACAAGATGGATTGCACGCAGGTTCTCCGGCCGCTTGGGTGGAGA
GGCTATTCGGCTATGACTGGGCACAACAGACAATCGGCTGCTCTGATGCCGCCGTGTTCCGGCTGTCAGC
GCAGGGGCGCCCGGTTCTTTTTGTCAAGACCGACCTGTCCGGTGCCCTGAATGAACTGCAGGACGAGGCA
GCGCGGCTATCGTGGCTGGCCACGACGGGCGTTCCTTGCGCAGCTGTGCTCGACGTTGTCACTGAAGCGG
GAAGGGACTGGCTGCTATTGGGCGAAGTGCCGGGGCAGGATCTCCTGTCATCTCACCTTGCTCCTGCCGA
GAAAGTATCCATCATGGCTGATGCAATGCGGCGGCTGCATACGCTTGATCCGGCTACCTGCCCATTCGAC
CACCAAGCGAAACATCGCATCGAGCGAGCACGTACTCGGATGGAAGCCGGTCTTGTCGATCAGGATGATC
TGGACGAAGAGCATCAGGGGCTCGCGCCAGCCGAACTGTTCGCCAGGCTCAAGGCGCGCATGCCCGACGG
CGAGGATCTCGTCGTGACCCATGGCGATGCCTGCTTGCCGAATATCATGGTGGAAAATGGCCGCTTTTCT
GGATTCATCGACTGTGGCCGGCTGGGTGTGGCGGACCGCTATCAGGACATAGCGTTGGCTACCCGTGATA
TTGCTGAAGAGCTTGGCGGCGAATGGGCTGACCGCTTCCTCGTGCTTTACGGTATCGCCGCTCCCGATTC
GCAGCGCATCGCCTTCTATCGCCTTCTTGACGAGTTCTTCTGAGCGGGACTCTGGGGTTCGAAATGACCG
ACCAAGCGACGCCCAACCTGCCATCACGAGATTTCGATTCCACCGCCGCCTTCTATGAAAGGTTGGGCTT
CGGAATCGTTTTCCGGGACGCCGGCTGGATGATCCTCCAGCGCGGGGATCTCATGCTGGAGTTCTTCGCC
CACCCCAACTTGTTTATTGCAGCTTATAATGGTTACAAATAAAGCAATAGCATCACAAATTTCACAAATA
AAGCATTTTTTTCACTGCATTCTAGTTGTGGTTTGTCCAAACTCATCAATGTATCTTATCATGTCTGTAT
ACCGTCGACCTCTAGCTAGAGCTTGGCGTAATCATGGTCATAGCTGTTTCCTGTGTGAAATTGTTATCCG
CTCACAATTCCACACAACATACGAGCCGGAAGCATAAAGTGTAAAGCCTGGGGTGCCTAATGAGTGAGCT
AACTCACATTAATTGCGTTGCGCTCACTGCCCGCTTTCCAGTCGGGAAACCTGTCGTGCCAGCTGCATTA
ATGAATCGGCCAACGCGCGGGGAGAGGCGGTTTGCGTATTGGGCGCTCTTCCGCTTCCTCGCTCACTGAC
TCGCTGCGCTCGGTCGTTCGGCTGCGGCGAGCGGTATCAGCTCACTCAAAGGCGGTAATACGGTTATCCA
CAGAATCAGGGGATAACGCAGGAAAGAACATGTGAGCAAAAGGCCAGCAAAAGGCCAGGAACCGTAAAAA
GGCCGCGTTGCTGGCGTTTTTCCATAGGCTCCGCCCCCCTGACGAGCATCACAAAAATCGACGCTCAAGT
CAGAGGTGGCGAAACCCGACAGGACTATAAAGATACCAGGCGTTTCCCCCTGGAAGCTCCCTCGTGCGCT
CTCCTGTTCCGACCCTGCCGCTTACCGGATACCTGTCCGCCTTTCTCCCTTCGGGAAGCGTGGCGCTTTC
TCATAGCTCACGCTGTAGGTATCTCAGTTCGGTGTAGGTCGTTCGCTCCAAGCTGGGCTGTGTGCACGAA
CCCCCCGTTCAGCCCGACCGCTGCGCCTTATCCGGTAACTATCGTCTTGAGTCCAACCCGGTAAGACACG
ACTTATCGCCACTGGCAGCAGCCACTGGTAACAGGATTAGCAGAGCGAGGTATGTAGGCGGTGCTACAGA
GTTCTTGAAGTGGTGGCCTAACTACGGCTACACTAGAAGAACAGTATTTGGTATCTGCGCTCTGCTGAAG
CCAGTTACCTTCGGAAAAAGAGTTGGTAGCTCTTGATCCGGCAAACAAACCACCGCTGGTAGCGGTGGTT
TTTTTGTTTGCAAGCAGCAGATTACGCGCAGAAAAAAAGGATCTCAAGAAGATCCTTTGATCTTTTCTAC
GGGGTCTGACGCTCAGTGGAACGAAAACTCACGTTAAGGGATTTTGGTCATGAGATTATCAAAAAGGATC
TTCACCTAGATCCTTTTAAATTAAAAATGAAGTTTTAAATCAATCTAAAGTATATATGAGTAAACTTGGT
CTGACAGTTACCAATGCTTAATCAGTGAGGCACCTATCTCAGCGATCTGTCTATTTCGTTCATCCATAGT
TGCCTGACTCCCCGTCGTGTAGATAACTACGATACGGGAGGGCTTACCATCTGGCCCCAGTGCTGCAATG
ATACCGCGAGACCCACGCTCACCGGCTCCAGATTTATCAGCAATAAACCAGCCAGCCGGAAGGGCCGAGC
GCAGAAGTGGTCCTGCAACTTTATCCGCCTCCATCCAGTCTATTAATTGTTGCCGGGAAGCTAGAGTAAG
TAGTTCGCCAGTTAATAGTTTGCGCAACGTTGTTGCCATTGCTACAGGCATCGTGGTGTCACGCTCGTCG
TTTGGTATGGCTTCATTCAGCTCCGGTTCCCAACGATCAAGGCGAGTTACATGATCCCCCATGTTGTGCA
AAAAAGCGGTTAGCTCCTTCGGTCCTCCGATCGTTGTCAGAAGTAAGTTGGCCGCAGTGTTATCACTCAT
GGTTATGGCAGCACTGCATAATTCTCTTACTGTCATGCCATCCGTAAGATGCTTTTCTGTGACTGGTGAG
TACTCAACCAAGTCATTCTGAGAATAGTGTATGCGGCGACCGAGTTGCTCTTGCCCGGCGTCAATACGGG
ATAATACCGCGCCACATAGCAGAACTTTAAAAGTGCTCATCATTGGAAAACGTTCTTCGGGGCGAAAACT
CTCAAGGATCTTACCGCTGTTGAGATCCAGTTCGATGTAACCCACTCGTGCACCCAACTGATCTTCAGCA
TCTTTTACTTTCACCAGCGTTTCTGGGTGAGCAAAAACAGGAAGGCAAAATGCCGCAAAAAAGGGAATAA
GGGCGACACGGAAATGTTGAATACTCATACTCTTCCTTTTTCAATATTATTGAAGCATTTATCAGGGTTA
TTGTCTCATGAGCGGATACATATTTGAATGTATTTAGAAAAATAAACAAATAGGGGTTCCGCGCACATTT
CCCCGAAAAGTGCCACCTGACGTC
Features (pLannotate 1.2.2; 20 found; start..end, strand, type, name):
     28..80      -  misc_feature   bom (fragment): basis of mobility region from pBR322
    235..614     +  enhancer       CMV enhancer: human cytomegalovirus immediate early enhancer
    615..818     +  promoter       CMV promoter: human cytomegalovirus (CMV) immediate early promoter
    814..847     +  LTR            5' LTR (truncated) (fragment): truncated 5' long terminal repeat (LTR) from HIV-1
    863..881     +  promoter       T7 promoter: promoter for bacteriophage T7 RNA polymerase
    940..1626    +  CDS            S (fragment) (sequence partly withheld): SPIKE_SARS2 - Experimental evidence at protein level: Swiss-Prot protein existence level 1. [Spike glycoprotein]: May down-regulate host tetherin (BST2) by lysosomal degradation, thereby counteracting its antiviral activity. From Severe acute respiratory syndrome coronavirus 2 (2019-nCoV) (SARS-CoV-2).
   1752..1976    +  polyA_signal   bGH poly(A) signal: bovine growth hormone polyadenylation signal
   1980..2001    +  promoter       SV40 promoter (fragment): SV40 enhancer and early promoter
   2022..2450    +  rep_origin     f1 ori (sequence partly withheld): f1 bacteriophage origin of replication; arrow indicates direction of (+) strand synthesis
   2464..2793    +  promoter       SV40 promoter: SV40 enhancer and early promoter
   2860..3651    +  CDS            neo: KKA2_KLEPN - Also known as kan, nptII. Experimental evidence at protein level: Swiss-Prot protein existence level 1. Resistance to kanamycin, neomycin, paromomycin, ribostamycin, butirosin and gentamicin B. From Klebsiella pneumoniae.
   3675..3833    +  CDS            ble (fragment): BLE_KLEPN - Experimental evidence at protein level: Swiss-Prot protein existence level 1. Binding protein with a strong affinity to the bleomycin family of antibiotics. Binds to CL990; an antimitotic-antibiotic compound. From Klebsiella pneumoniae.
   3828..3949    +  polyA_signal   SV40 poly(A) signal: SV40 polyadenylation signal
   4022..4038    -  protein_bind   lac operator: The lac repressor binds to the lac operator to inhibit transcription in E. coli. This inhibition can be relieved by adding lactose or isopropyl-β-D-thiogalactopyranoside (IPTG). lac repressor encoded by lacI
   4046..4076    -  promoter       lac promoter: promoter for the E. coli lac operon
   4091..4112    -  protein_bind   CAP binding site: CAP binding activates transcription in the presence of cAMP. E. coli catabolite activator protein
   4125..4217    -  CDS            lacI (fragment): lac repressor; lacI; The lac repressor binds to the lac operator to inhibit transcription in E. coli. This inhibition can be relieved by adding lactose or isopropyl-β-D-thiogalactopyranoside (IPTG).
   4400..4988    -  rep_origin     ori: high-copy-number ColE1/pMB1/pBR322/pUC origin of replication
   5159..6019    -  CDS            AmpR: β-lactamase; bla; confers resistance to ampicillin, carbenicillin, and related antibiotics
   6020..6124    -  promoter       AmpR promoter: bla
