[The description below was written by a language model from this plasmid's Addgene catalogue record and pLannotate feature annotations shown in this document.]
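Description:
pcDNA216-CoV2-RBD-delta variant is a 6,155 bp mammalian expression plasmid built on the pcDNA216 backbone, which the feature table shows to have a pcDNA3-style layout. It is maintained in E. coli through a high-copy ColE1/pUC-type origin and selected with ampicillin via the β-lactamase gene and its native promoter. An f1 phage origin is also present, along with small remnants of lac regulatory sequence and a pBR322 bom fragment that are carried over from the backbone rather than serving the payload.

The insert, introduced by Gibson cloning, is a fragment of the SARS-CoV-2 spike (S) gene of roughly 690 bp corresponding to the receptor-binding domain of the delta variant. It sits downstream of the human cytomegalovirus immediate-early enhancer and promoter, which drive strong constitutive transcription in mammalian cells, and is terminated by the bovine growth hormone polyadenylation signal. A T7 promoter lies between the CMV promoter and the insert and can serve for in vitro transcription or as a sequencing primer site. The short HIV-1 LTR match at the end of the CMV promoter is only a fragment hit. There are unannotated stretches on both sides of the spike fragment, so a secretion leader or purification tags may be present, but the record does not state either. A separate cassette, with the SV40 early promoter driving the neomycin phosphotransferase gene followed by the SV40 poly(A) signal, allows G418 selection of stable mammalian transfectants.

The stated purpose is mammalian expression of the delta RBD. The record does not specify further applications.
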