Addgene plasmid #194601: pcDNA216-CoV2-RBD-delta variant
Purpose: Mammalian expression of RBD domain from SARS-CoV-2 delta
Depositing lab: Ben Murrell. Depositing organization: Karolinska Institutet.
Backbone
  Vector backbone: pcDNA216
  Vector type: Mammalian Expression
Growth in bacteria
  Bacterial resistance: Ampicillin, 100 μg/mL
  Growth temperature: 37°C
  Growth strain: DH5alpha
  Copy number: High Copy
Gene/Insert
  Gene/Insert name: CoV2-RBD-delta variant
  Species: Severe acute respiratory syndrome coronavirus 2
  Entrez Gene: S (a.k.a. GU280_gp02, spike glycoprotein)
  Cloning method: Gibson Cloning
Terms and licenses: Academic/Nonprofit Terms; Industry Terms: Not Available to Industry
How to cite: pcDNA216-CoV2-RBD-delta variant was a gift from Ben Murrell (Addgene plasmid # 194601 ; http://n2t.net/addgene:194601 ; RRID:Addgene_194601)
